Addgene plasmid #217340: gCH130 (crCD55-4_crB2M-1_crKIT-2_crCD81-1)
Purpose: crRNA array targeting CD81, B2M, KIT, CD55
Depositing lab: Luke Gilbert. Depositing organization: University of California, San Francisco (UCSF). Publication: Engineered CRISPR-Cas12a for higher-order combinatorial chromatin perturbations. Hsiung CC, Wilson CM, Sambold NA, Dai R, Chen Q, Teyssier N, Misiukiewicz S, Arab A, O'Loughlin T, Cofsky JC, Shi J, Gilbert LA. Nat Biotechnol. 2024 May 17. doi: 10.1038/s41587-024-02224-0. PubMed 38760567.
Backbone
  Vector backbone: pCH49
  Vector type: Lentiviral, CRISPR
Growth in bacteria
  Bacterial resistance: Ampicillin, 100 μg/mL
  Growth temperature: 37°C
  Growth strain: NEB Stable
  Copy number: High Copy
Gene/Insert 1
  Gene/Insert name: crCD55-4 gRNA: actggtattgcggagccacgagg
  Species: H. sapiens (human)
  Entrez Gene: CD55 (a.k.a. CHAPLE, CR, CROM, DAF, TC)
  Promoter: hU6
  Cloning method: Gibson Cloning
Gene/Insert 2
  Gene/Insert name: crB2M-1 gRNA: atataagtggaggcgtcgcgctg
  Species: H. sapiens (human)
  Entrez Gene: B2M (a.k.a. IMD43)
Gene/Insert 3
  Gene/Insert name: crKIT-2 gRNA: tctgcgttctgctcctactgctt
  Species: H. sapiens (human)
  Entrez Gene: KIT (a.k.a. C-Kit, CD117, MASTC, PBT, SCFR)
Gene/Insert 4
  Gene/Insert name: crCD81-1 gRNA: ggcgcgacccccaggaaggtctc
  Species: H. sapiens (human)
  Entrez Gene: CD81 (a.k.a. CVID6, S5.7, TAPA1, TSPAN28)
Terms and licenses: Academic/Nonprofit Terms; Industry Terms: Not Available to Industry
Depositor comments: Please visit https://doi.org/10.1101/2023.09.18.558350 for bioRxiv preprint.
How to cite: gCH130 (crCD55-4_crB2M-1_crKIT-2_crCD81-1) was a gift from Luke Gilbert (Addgene plasmid # 217340 ; http://n2t.net/addgene:217340 ; RRID:Addgene_217340)
