[The description below was written by a language model from this plasmid's Addgene catalogue record and pLannotate feature annotations shown in this document.]
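Description:
gCH130 is a lentiviral CRISPR plasmid built on the pCH49 backbone that expresses a four-unit Cas12a crRNA array targeting the human genes CD55, B2M, KIT and CD81. The catalogue entry lists the spacers in the order crCD55-4, crB2M-1, crKIT-2 and crCD81-1, assembled by Gibson cloning and driven by a human U6 RNA polymerase III promoter. Cas12a can process a single multi-crRNA transcript into individual guides by itself, so one U6 transcript can direct the nuclease, or an engineered derivative, to all four loci at once. The plasmid does not encode Cas12a, which must be supplied separately. The feature table does not annotate the array itself, only the U6 promoter upstream of it.

In the circular map, the U6 cassette lies after the WPRE and a nef-derived fragment and just before the downstream truncated LTR. This position suggests it sits within the 3' LTR region, although the record does not say so explicitly. The viral genome is transcribed from an RSV promoter fused to a truncated HIV-1 5' LTR. It carries the Ψ packaging signal with a partial gag sequence, the RRE for Rev-dependent export, and cPPT/CTS. An EF-1α core promoter drives EGFP followed by a neomycin/G418 resistance gene, and the WPRE enhances their expression. The element linking the two coding sequences is not annotated. These markers allow transduced cells to be tracked by fluorescence or selected with drug. In bacteria the plasmid is maintained through a high-copy pUC-type origin and ampicillin resistance, and f1 and SV40 origins are also present.

The associated publication concerns engineered Cas12a for higher-order combinatorial chromatin perturbation. The construct therefore probably serves to test simultaneous multi-gene targeting of these cell-surface marker genes.
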