Features (pLannotate 1.2.2; 26 found; start..end, strand, type, name):
     50..290     +  promoter       U6 promoter: RNA polymerase III promoter for human U6 snRNA
    540..720     +  LTR            5' LTR (truncated): truncated 5' long terminal repeat (LTR) from HIV-1
    798..919     +  polyA_signal   SV40 poly(A) signal: SV40 polyadenylation signal
    959..1094    +  rep_origin     SV40 ori: SV40 origin of replication
   1115..1133    -  promoter       T7 promoter: promoter for bacteriophage T7 RNA polymerase
   1141..1296    +  CDS            lacZα (fragment): LacZα fragment of β-galactosidase; lacZ fragment
   1301..1729    +  rep_origin     f1 ori (sequence partly withheld): f1 bacteriophage origin of replication; arrow indicates direction of (+) strand synthesis
   1782..1886    +  promoter       AmpR promoter: bla
   1887..2747    +  CDS            AmpR: β-lactamase; bla; confers resistance to ampicillin, carbenicillin, and related antibiotics
   2918..3506    +  rep_origin     ori: high-copy-number ColE1/pMB1/pBR322/pUC origin of replication
   3689..3781    +  CDS            lacI (fragment): lac repressor; lacI; The lac repressor binds to the lac operator to inhibit transcription in E. coli. This inhibition can be relieved by adding lactose or isopropyl-β-D-thiogalactopyranoside (IPTG).
   3794..3815    +  protein_bind   CAP binding site: CAP binding activates transcription in the presence of cAMP. E. coli catabolite activator protein
   3830..3860    +  promoter       lac promoter: promoter for the E. coli lac operon
   3868..3884    +  protein_bind   lac operator: The lac repressor binds to the lac operator to inhibit transcription in E. coli. This inhibition can be relieved by adding lactose or isopropyl-β-D-thiogalactopyranoside (IPTG). lac repressor encoded by lacI
   3929..3947    +  promoter       T3 promoter: promoter for bacteriophage T3 RNA polymerase
   3975..4201    +  promoter       RSV promoter: Rous sarcoma virus enhancer/promoter
   4202..4382    +  LTR            5' LTR (truncated): truncated 5' long terminal repeat (LTR) from HIV-1
   4429..4554    +  misc_feature   HIV-1 Ψ: packaging signal of human immunodeficiency virus type 1
   4538..4901    +  CDS            HIV-1 gag (fragment): gag protein from human immunodeficiency virus 1; gag
   5047..5280    +  misc_feature   RRE: The Rev response element (RRE) of HIV-1 allows for Rev-dependent mRNA export from the nucleus to the cytoplasm.
   5690..5807    +  misc_feature   cPPT/CTS: central polypurine tract and central termination sequence of HIV-1
   5891..6102    +  promoter       EF-1α core promoter: core promoter for human elongation factor EF-1α
   6155..6871    +  CDS            EGFP: EGFP is a basic (constitutively fluorescent) green fluorescent protein published in 1996, derived from Aequorea victoria. It is reported to be a rapidly-maturing weak dimer with moderate acid sensitivity.
   6938..7732    +  CDS            NeoR/KanR: aminoglycoside phosphotransferase from Tn5; aph(3')-II (or nptII); confers resistance to neomycin, kanamycin, and G418 (Geneticin®)
   7748..8336    +  misc_feature   WPRE: woodchuck hepatitis virus posttranscriptional regulatory element
   8332..8442    +  CDS            nef (fragment): NEF_HV1LA - Experimental evidence at protein level: Swiss-Prot protein existence level 1. Extracellular Nef protein targets CD4(+) T-lymphocytes for apoptosis by interacting with CXCR4 surface receptors. From Human immunodeficiency virus type 1 group M subtype B (isolate Lai) (HIV-1).
>Addgene plasmid #217340 | gCH130 (crCD55-4_crB2M-1_crKIT-2_crCD81-1) | addgene full sequence | sequence record 426478 | Addgene NGS Result
TTCACCATTATCGTTTCAGACCCACCTCCCAACCCCGAGTGGACCCAGAGAGGGCCTATTTCCCATGATT
CCTTCATATTTGCATATACGATACAAGGCTGTTAGAGAGATAATTAGAATTAATTTGACTGTAAACACAA
AGATATTAGTACAAAATACGTGACGTAGAAAGTAATAATTTCTTGGGTAGTTTGCAGTTTTAAAATTATG
TTTTAAAATGGACTATCATATGCTTACCGTAACTTGAAAGTATTTCGATTTCTTGGCTTTATATATCTTG
TGGAAAGGACGAAACACCGAATTTCTACTCTTGTAGATACTGGTATTGCGGAGCCACGAGGAATTTCTAC
TGTCGTAGATATATAAGTGGAGGCGTCGCGCTGAATTCCTACTCTCGTAGGTTCTGCGTTCTGCTCCTAC
TGCTTAATTTCTACTCTAGTAGATGGCGCGACCCCCAGGAAGGTCTCAATTTCTCCTCTAGGAGATTTTT
TTTAAGCTTGGCGTAACTAGATCTTGAGACACTGCTTTTTGCTTGTACTGGGTCTCTCTTGTTAGACCAG
ATCTGAGCCTGGGAGCTCTCTGGCTAACTAGGGAACCCACTGCTTAAGCCTCAATAAAGCTTGCCTTGAG
TGCTTCAAGTAGTGTGTGCCCGTCTGTTGTGTGACTCTGGTAACTAGAGATCCCTCAGACCCTTTTAGTC
AGTGTGGAAAATCTCTAGCAGTACGTATAGTAGTTCATGTCATCTTATTATTCAGTATTTATAACTTGCA
AAGAAATGAATATCAGAGAGTGAGAGGAACTTGTTTATTGCAGCTTATAATGGTTACAAATAAAGCAATA
GCATCACAAATTTCACAAATAAAGCATTTTTTTCACTGCATTCTAGTTGTGGTTTGTCCAAACTCATCAA
TGTATCTTATCATGTCTGGCTCTAGCTATCCCGCCCCTAACTCCGCCCATCCCGCCCCTAACTCCGCCCA
GTTCCGCCCATTCTCCGCCCCATGGCTGACTAATTTTTTTTATTTATGCAGAGGCCGAGGCCGCCTCGGC
CTCTGAGCTATTCCAGAAGTAGTGAGGAGGCTTTTTTGGAGGCCTAGGGACGTACCCAATTCGTCCTATA
GTGAGTCGTATTACGCGCGCTCACTGGCCGTCGTTTTACAACGTCGTGACTGGGAAAACCCTGGCGTTAC
CCAACTTAATCGCCTTGCAGCACATCCCCCTTTCGCCAGCTGGCGTAATAGCGAAGAGGCCCGCACCGAT
CGCCCTTCCCAACAGTTGCGCAGCCTGAATGGCGAATGGG
[124 nt withheld, positions 1301-1424]
C
[91 nt withheld, positions 1426-1516]
A
[49 nt withheld, positions 1518-1566]
CCTTTGACGTTGGAGTCCACGTTCTTT
[37 nt withheld, positions 1594-1630]
ACCCTATCTCGGTCTATTCTTTTGATTTATAAGGGATTTTGCCGATTTCGGCCTATTGGTTAAAAAATGA
GCTGATTTAACAAAAATTTAACGCGAATTTTAACAAAATATTAACGCTTACAATTTAGGTGGCACTTTTC
GGGGAAATGTGCGCGGAACCCCTATTTGTTTATTTTTCTAAATACATTCAAATATGTATCCGCTCATGAG
ACAATAACCCTGATAAATGCTTCAATAATATTGAAAAAGGAAGAGTATGAGTATTCAACATTTCCGTGTC
GCCCTTATTCCCTTTTTTGCGGCATTTTGCCTTCCTGTTTTTGCTCACCCAGAAACGCTGGTGAAAGTAA
AAGATGCTGAAGATCAGTTGGGTGCACGAGTGGGTTACATCGAACTGGATCTCAACAGCGGTAAGATCCT
TGAGAGTTTTCGCCCCGAAGAACGTTTTCCAATGATGAGCACTTTTAAAGTTCTGCTATGTGGCGCGGTA
TTATCCCGTATTGACGCCGGGCAAGAGCAACTCGGTCGCCGCATACACTATTCTCAGAATGACTTGGTTG
AGTACTCACCAGTCACAGAAAAGCATCTTACGGATGGCATGACAGTAAGAGAATTATGCAGTGCTGCCAT
AACCATGAGTGATAACACTGCGGCCAACTTACTTCTGACAACGATCGGAGGACCGAAGGAGCTAACCGCT
TTTTTGCACAACATGGGGGATCATGTAACTCGCCTTGATCGTTGGGAACCGGAGCTGAATGAAGCCATAC
CAAACGACGAGCGTGACACCACGATGCCTGTAGCAATGGCAACAACGTTGCGCAAACTATTAACTGGCGA
ACTACTTACTCTAGCTTCCCGGCAACAATTAATAGACTGGATGGAGGCGGATAAAGTTGCAGGACCACTT
CTGCGCTCGGCCCTTCCGGCTGGCTGGTTTATTGCTGATAAATCTGGAGCCGGTGAGCGTGGGTCTCGCG
GTATCATTGCAGCACTGGGGCCAGATGGTAAGCCCTCCCGTATCGTAGTTATCTACACGACGGGGAGTCA
GGCAACTATGGATGAACGAAATAGACAGATCGCTGAGATAGGTGCCTCACTGATTAAGCATTGGTAACTG
TCAGACCAAGTTTACTCATATATACTTTAGATTGATTTAAAACTTCATTTTTAATTTAAAAGGATCTAGG
TGAAGATCCTTTTTGATAATCTCATGACCAAAATCCCTTAACGTGAGTTTTCGTTCCACTGAGCGTCAGA
CCCCGTAGAAAAGATCAAAGGATCTTCTTGAGATCCTTTTTTTCTGCGCGTAATCTGCTGCTTGCAAACA
AAAAAACCACCGCTACCAGCGGTGGTTTGTTTGCCGGATCAAGAGCTACCAACTCTTTTTCCGAAGGTAA
CTGGCTTCAGCAGAGCGCAGATACCAAATACTGTTCTTCTAGTGTAGCCGTAGTTAGGCCACCACTTCAA
GAACTCTGTAGCACCGCCTACATACCTCGCTCTGCTAATCCTGTTACCAGTGGCTGCTGCCAGTGGCGAT
AAGTCGTGTCTTACCGGGTTGGACTCAAGACGATAGTTACCGGATAAGGCGCAGCGGTCGGGCTGAACGG
GGGGTTCGTGCACACAGCCCAGCTTGGAGCGAACGACCTACACCGAACTGAGATACCTACAGCGTGAGCT
ATGAGAAAGCGCCACGCTTCCCGAAGGGAGAAAGGCGGACAGGTATCCGGTAAGCGGCAGGGTCGGAACA
GGAGAGCGCACGAGGGAGCTTCCAGGGGGAAACGCCTGGTATCTTTATAGTCCTGTCGGGTTTCGCCACC
TCTGACTTGAGCGTCGATTTTTGTGATGCTCGTCAGGGGGGCGGAGCCTATGGAAAAACGCCAGCAACGC
GGCCTTTTTACGGTTCCTGGCCTTTTGCTGGCCTTTTGCTCACATGTTCTTTCCTGCGTTATCCCCTGAT
TCTGTGGATAACCGTATTACCGCCTTTGAGTGAGCTGATACCGCTCGCCGCAGCCGAACGACCGAGCGCA
GCGAGTCAGTGAGCGAGGAAGCGGAAGAGCGCCCAATACGCAAACCGCCTCTCCCCGCGCGTTGGCCGAT
TCATTAATGCAGCTGGCACGACAGGTTTCCCGACTGGAAAGCGGGCAGTGAGCGCAACGCAATTAATGTG
AGTTAGCTCACTCATTAGGCACCCCAGGCTTTACACTTTATGCTTCCGGCTCGTATGTTGTGTGGAATTG
TGAGCGGATAACAATTTCACACAGGAAACAGCTATGACCATGATTACGCCAAGCGCGCAATTAACCCTCA
CTAAAGGGAACAAAAGCTGGAGCTGCAAGCTTAATGTAGTCTTATGCAATACTCTTGTAGTCTTGCAACA
TGGTAACGATGAGTTAGCAACATGCCTTACAAGGAGAGAAAAAGCACCGTGCATGCCGATTGGTGGAAGT
AAGGTGGTACGATCGTGCCTTATTAGGAAGGCAACAGACGGGTCTGACATGGATTGGACGAACCACTGAA
TTGCCGCATTGCAGAGATATTGTATTTAAGTGCCTAGCTCGATACATAAACGGGTCTCTCTGGTTAGACC
AGATCTGAGCCTGGGAGCTCTCTGGCTAACTAGGGAACCCACTGCTTAAGCCTCAATAAAGCTTGCCTTG
AGTGCTTCAAGTAGTGTGTGCCCGTCTGTTGTGTGACTCTGGTAACTAGAGATCCCTCAGACCCTTTTAG
TCAGTGTGGAAAATCTCTAGCAGTGGCGCCCGAACAGGGACTTGAAAGCGAAAGGGAAACCAGAGGAGCT
CTCTCGACGCAGGACTCGGCTTGCTGAAGCGCGCACGGCAAGAGGCGAGGGGCGGCGACTGGTGAGTACG
CCAAAAATTTTGACTAGCGGAGGCTAGAAGGAGAGAGATGGGTGCGAGAGCGTCAGTATTAAGCGGGGGA
GAATTAGATCGCGATGGGAAAAAATTCGGTTAAGGCCAGGGGGAAAGAAAAAATATAAATTAAAACATAT
AGTATGGGCAAGCAGGGAGCTAGAACGATTCGCAGTTAATCCTGGCCTGTTAGAAACATCAGAAGGCTGT
AGACAAATACTGGGACAGCTACAACCATCCCTTCAGACAGGATCAGAAGAACTTAGATCATTATATAATA
CAGTAGCAACCCTCTATTGTGTGCATCAAAGGATAGAGATAAAAGACACCAAGGAAGCTTTAGACAAGAT
AGAGGAAGAGCAAAACAAAAGTAAGACCACCGCACAGCAAGCGGCCGCTGATCTTCAGACCTGGAGGAGG
AGATATGAGGGACAATTGGAGAAGTGAATTATATAAATATAAAGTAGTAAAAATTGAACCATTAGGAGTA
GCACCCACCAAGGCAAAGAGAAGAGTGGTGCAGAGAGAAAAAAGAGCAGTGGGAATAGGAGCTTTGTTCC
TTGGGTTCTTGGGAGCAGCAGGAAGCACTATGGGCGCAGCGTCAATGACGCTGACGGTACAGGCCAGACA
ATTATTGTCTGGTATAGTGCAGCAGCAGAACAATTTGCTGAGGGCTATTGAGGCGCAACAGCATCTGTTG
CAACTCACAGTCTGGGGCATCAAGCAGCTCCAGGCAAGAATCCTGGCTGTGGAAAGATACCTAAAGGATC
AACAGCTCCTGGGGATTTGGGGTTGCTCTGGAAAACTCATTTGCACCACTGCTGTGCCTTGGAATGCTAG
TTGGAGTAATAAATCTCTGGAACAGATTTGGAATCACACGACCTGGATGGAGTGGGACAGAGAAATTAAC
AATTACACAAGCTTAATACACTCCTTAATTGAAGAATCGCAAAACCAGCAAGAAAAGAATGAACAAGAAT
TATTGGAATTAGATAAATGGGCAAGTTTGTGGAATTGGTTTAACATAACAAATTGGCTGTGGTATATAAA
ATTATTCATAATGATAGTAGGAGGCTTGGTAGGTTTAAGAATAGTTTTTGCTGTACTTTCTATAGTGAAT
AGAGTTAGGCAGGGATATTCACCATTATCGTTTCAGAATCTTGAGACAAATGGCAGTATTCATCCACAAT
TTTAAAAGAAAAGGGGGGATTGGGGGGTACAGTGCAGGGGAAAGAATAGTAGACATAATAGCAACAGACA
TACAAACTAAAGAATTACAAAAACAAATTACAAAAATTCAAAATTTTCGGGTTTATTACAGGGACAGCAG
AGATCCACTTTGGCGCCGGCTCGAGGGGGCCCGGGTCGAGTGGCTCCGGTGCCCGTCAGTGGGCAGAGCG
CACATCGCCCACAGTCCCCGAGAAGTTGGGGGGAGGGGTCGGCAATTGAACCGGTGCCTAGAGAAGGTGG
CGCGGGGTAAACTGGGAAAGTGATGTCGTGTACTGGCTCCGCCTTTTTCCCGAGGGTGGGGGAGAACCGT
ATATAAGTGCAGTAGTCGCCGTGAACGTTCTTTTTCGCAACGGGTTTGCCGCCAGAACACAGGTGTCGTG
ACGCGGGATCCGCCACCATGGATTACAAAGACGATGACGATAAGATGGTGAGCAAGGGCGAGGAGCTGTT
CACCGGGGTGGTGCCCATCCTGGTCGAGCTGGACGGCGACGTAAACGGCCACAAGTTCAGCGTGTCCGGC
GAGGGCGAGGGCGATGCCACCTACGGCAAGCTGACCCTGAAGTTCATCTGCACCACCGGCAAGCTGCCCG
TGCCCTGGCCCACCCTCGTGACCACCCTGACCTACGGCGTGCAGTGCTTCAGCCGCTACCCCGACCACAT
GAAGCAGCACGACTTCTTCAAGTCCGCCATGCCCGAAGGCTACGTCCAGGAGCGCACCATCTTCTTCAAG
GACGACGGCAACTACAAGACCCGCGCCGAGGTGAAGTTCGAGGGCGACACCCTGGTGAACCGCATCGAGC
TGAAGGGCATCGACTTCAAGGAGGACGGCAACATCCTGGGGCACAAGCTGGAGTACAACTACAACAGCCA
CAACGTCTATATCATGGCCGACAAGCAGAAGAACGGCATCAAGGTGAACTTCAAGATCCGCCACAACATC
GAGGACGGCAGCGTGCAGCTCGCCGACCACTACCAGCAGAACACCCCCATCGGCGACGGCCCCGTGCTGC
TGCCCGACAACCACTACCTGAGCACCCAGTCCGCCCTGAGCAAAGACCCCAACGAGAAGCGCGATCACAT
GGTCCTGCTGGAGTTCGTGACCGCCGCCGGGATCACTCTCGGCATGGACGAGCTGTACAAGGGCAGCGGC
GCCACCAACTTCAGCCTGCTGAAGCAGGCCGGCGACGTGGAGGAGAACCCCGGCCCCATGCTTGAACAAG
ATGGATTGCACGCAGGTTCTCCGGCCGCTTGGGTGGAGAGGCTATTCGGCTATGACTGGGCACAACAGAC
AATCGGCTGCTCTGATGCCGCCGTGTTCCGGCTGTCAGCGCAGGGGCGCCCGGTTCTTTTTGTCAAGACC
GACCTGTCCGGTGCCCTGAATGAACTGCAGGACGAGGCAGCGCGGCTATCGTGGCTGGCCACGACGGGCG
TTCCTTGCGCAGCTGTGCTCGACGTTGTCACTGAAGCGGGAAGGGACTGGCTGCTATTGGGCGAAGTGCC
GGGGCAGGATCTCCTGTCATCTCACCTTGCTCCTGCCGAGAAAGTATCCATCATGGCTGATGCAATGCGG
CGGCTGCATACGCTTGATCCGGCTACCTGCCCATTCGACCACCAAGCGAAACATCGCATCGAGCGAGCAC
GTACTCGGATGGAAGCCGGTCTTGTCGATCAGGATGATCTGGACGAAGAGCATCAGGGGCTCGCGCCAGC
CGAACTGTTCGCCAGGCTCAAGGCGCGCATGCCCGACGGCGAGGATCTCGTCGTGACCCATGGCGATGCC
TGCTTGCCGAATATCATGGTGGAAAATGGCCGCTTTTCTGGATTCATCGACTGTGGCCGGCTGGGTGTGG
CGGACCGCTATCAGGACATAGCGTTGGCTACCCGTGATATTGCTGAAGAGCTTGGCGGCGAATGGGCTGA
CCGCTTCCTCGTGCTTTACGGTATCGCCGCTCCCGATTCGCAGCGCATCGCCTTCTATCGCCTTCTTGAC
GAGTTCTTCTGAACGCGTTAAGTCGACAATCAACCTCTGGATTACAAAATTTGTGAAAGATTGACTGGTA
TTCTTAACTATGTTGCTCCTTTTACGCTATGTGGATACGCTGCTTTAATGCCTTTGTATCATGCTATTGC
TTCCCGTATGGCTTTCATTTTCTCCTCCTTGTATAAATCCTGGTTGCTGTCTCTTTATGAGGAGTTGTGG
CCCGTTGTCAGGCAACGTGGCGTGGTGTGCACTGTGTTTGCTGACGCAACCCCCACTGGTTGGGGCATTG
CCACCACCTGTCAGCTCCTTTCCGGGACTTTCGCTTTCCCCCTCCCTATTGCCACGGCGGAACTCATCGC
CGCCTGCCTTGCCCGCTGCTGGACAGGGGCTCGGCTGTTGGGCACTGACAATTCCGTGGTGTTGTCGGGG
AAATCATCGTCCTTTCCTTGGCTGCTCGCCTGTGTTGCCACCTGGATTCTGCGCGGGACGTCCTTCTGCT
ACGTCCCTTCGGCCCTCAATCCAGCGGACCTTCCTTCCCGCGGCCTGCTGCCGGCTCTGCGGCCTCTTCC
GCGTCTTCGCCTTCGCCCTCAGACGAGTCGGATCTCCCTTTGGGCCGCCTCCCCGCGTCGACTTTAAGAC
CAATGACTTACAAGGCAGCTGTAGATCTTAGCCACTTTTTAAAAGAAAAGGGGGGACTGGAAGGGCTAAT
TCACTCCCAACGAAGACAAGAT
